Addgene plasmid #75865: IDNK gRNA (BRDN0001146514)
Purpose: 3rd generation lentiviral gRNA plasmid targeting human IDNK
Depositing lab: John Doench & David Root. Depositing organization: Broad Institute. Publication: Optimized sgRNA design to maximize activity and minimize off-target effects of CRISPR-Cas9. Doench JG, Fusi N, Sullender M, Hegde M, Vaimberg EW, Donovan KF, Smith I, Tothova Z, Wilen C, Orchard R, Virgin HW, Listgarten J, Root DE. Nat Biotechnol. 2016 Jan 18. doi: 10.1038/nbt.3437. PubMed 26780180.
Backbone
  Vector backbone: lentiGuide-Puro
  Backbone manufacturer: Zhang Lab (Addgene plasmid # 52963)
  Vector type: Mammalian Expression, Lentiviral, CRISPR
  Selectable markers: Puromycin
Growth in bacteria
  Bacterial resistance: Ampicillin, 100 μg/mL
  Growth temperature: 37°C
  Growth strain: DH5alpha
  Copy number: High Copy
Gene/Insert
  Gene/Insert name: IDNK (alt names: IDNK; NM_001001551.3)
  gRNA/shRNA sequence: CCTCTCCACAGATCCACCGT
  Species: H. sapiens (human)
  Entrez Gene: C9orf103 (a.k.a. bA522I20.2)
  Promoter: hU6
  Cloning method: Unknown
  Sequencing primers: 5′ U6-F; 3′ pS2-R
Terms and licenses: Academic/Nonprofit Terms; Industry Terms: Not Available to Industry
Depositor comments: The gRNA was designed to target the following Genbank reference sequence(s): NM_001001551.3. Note that this plasmid does NOT contain Cas9. It should be used in conjunction with lentiCas9-Blast (Addgene #52962) or otherwise with cell lines already expressing Cas9. Browse the full kinome gRNA library at http://www.addgene.org/pooled-library/broadgpp-human-kinome/ or visit http://www.broadinstitute.org/rnai/public/ for detailed protocols and information.
How to cite: IDNK gRNA (BRDN0001146514) was a gift from John Doench & David Root (Addgene plasmid # 75865 ; http://n2t.net/addgene:75865 ; RRID:Addgene_75865)
