[The description below was written by a language model from this plasmid's Addgene catalogue record and pLannotate feature annotations shown in this document.]
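Description:
IDNK gRNA (BRDN0001146514) is a third-generation lentiviral guide RNA plasmid built on the lentiGuide-Puro backbone and designed to target the human IDNK gene (also recorded as C9orf103). The assembled sequence is 8,323 nt. In bacteria it is maintained as a high-copy plasmid through a ColE1/pUC-type origin and selected with ampicillin via the β-lactamase gene. An f1 origin, an SV40 origin and remnants of lac and phage promoter elements are also annotated in the backbone.

The lentiviral transfer cassette begins with an RSV promoter fused to a truncated HIV-1 5' LTR, which makes genomic RNA production independent of Tat. This is followed by the Ψ packaging signal with a gag fragment and the Rev response element for nuclear export of the unspliced genome. A human U6 RNA polymerase III promoter then drives a 20-nt IDNK-specific spacer joined to the Streptococcus pyogenes Cas9 guide RNA scaffold. A central polypurine tract (cPPT/CTS) lies just downstream of the scaffold. Next, the EF-1α core promoter with its intron A expresses puromycin N-acetyltransferase, which allows puromycin selection of transduced mammalian cells. A WPRE enhances transcript expression. The cassette ends in a self-inactivating ΔU3 3' LTR, which is followed by an SV40 polyadenylation signal.

The plasmid does not encode Cas9, so it must be used with a separate Cas9 lentiviral vector or in cells that already express Cas9. The guide belongs to a human kinome gRNA collection designed with optimized sgRNA rules. It is suited to CRISPR knockout of IDNK in human cells after lentiviral packaging and transduction.
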