Features (pLannotate 1.2.2; 29 found; start..end, strand, type, name):
     14..80      +  CDS            small t antigen (fragment): SV40 (simian virus 40) small t antigen
    106..317     +  promoter       EF-1α core promoter: core promoter for human elongation factor EF-1α
    318..1256    +  intron         EF-1α intron A: intron upstream of the start codon of human EF-1α
   1278..1877    +  CDS            PuroR (fragment): puromycin N-acetyltransferase; pac from Streptomyces; confers resistance to puromycin
   1893..2481    +  misc_feature   WPRE: woodchuck hepatitis virus posttranscriptional regulatory element
   2532..2551    +  misc_feature   cPPT/CTS (fragment): central polypurine tract and central termination sequence of HIV-1
   2553..2786    +  LTR            3' LTR (ΔU3): self-inactivating 3' long terminal repeat (LTR) from HIV-1
   2864..2985    +  polyA_signal   SV40 poly(A) signal: SV40 polyadenylation signal
   3025..3160    +  rep_origin     SV40 ori: SV40 origin of replication
   3181..3199    -  promoter       T7 promoter: promoter for bacteriophage T7 RNA polymerase
   3207..3362    +  CDS            lacZα (fragment): LacZα fragment of β-galactosidase; lacZ fragment
   3367..3795    +  rep_origin     f1 ori (sequence partly withheld): f1 bacteriophage origin of replication; arrow indicates direction of (+) strand synthesis
   3848..3952    +  promoter       AmpR promoter: bla
   3953..4813    +  CDS            AmpR: β-lactamase; bla; confers resistance to ampicillin, carbenicillin, and related antibiotics
   4984..5572    +  rep_origin     ori: high-copy-number ColE1/pMB1/pBR322/pUC origin of replication
   5755..5847    +  CDS            lacI (fragment): lac repressor; lacI; The lac repressor binds to the lac operator to inhibit transcription in E. coli. This inhibition can be relieved by adding lactose or isopropyl-β-D-thiogalactopyranoside (IPTG).
   5860..5881    +  protein_bind   CAP binding site: CAP binding activates transcription in the presence of cAMP. E. coli catabolite activator protein
   5896..5926    +  promoter       lac promoter: promoter for the E. coli lac operon
   5934..5950    +  protein_bind   lac operator: The lac repressor binds to the lac operator to inhibit transcription in E. coli. This inhibition can be relieved by adding lactose or isopropyl-β-D-thiogalactopyranoside (IPTG). lac repressor encoded by lacI
   5995..6013    +  promoter       T3 promoter: promoter for bacteriophage T3 RNA polymerase
   6041..6267    +  promoter       RSV promoter: Rous sarcoma virus enhancer/promoter
   6268..6448    +  LTR            5' LTR (truncated): truncated 5' long terminal repeat (LTR) from HIV-1
   6495..6620    +  misc_feature   HIV-1 Ψ: packaging signal of human immunodeficiency virus type 1
   6604..6967    +  CDS            HIV-1 gag (fragment): gag protein from human immunodeficiency virus 1; gag
   7113..7346    +  misc_feature   RRE: The Rev response element (RRE) of HIV-1 allows for Rev-dependent mRNA export from the nucleus to the cytoplasm.
   7723..7749    +  CDS            Rev (fragment): human immunodeficiency virus 1 (HIV-1) Rev protein; rev; enhances nuclear export of unspliced and incompletely spliced viral mRNAs
   7753..7993    +  promoter       U6 promoter: RNA polymerase III promoter for human U6 snRNA
   8023..8098    +  misc_RNA       gRNA scaffold: guide RNA scaffold for the Streptococcus pyogenes CRISPR/Cas9 system
   8154..8271    +  misc_feature   cPPT/CTS: central polypurine tract and central termination sequence of HIV-1
>Addgene plasmid #75865 | IDNK gRNA (BRDN0001146514) | addgene full sequence | sequence record 184718 | Addgene Assembled Sequence
CCCGGGTGCAAAGATGGATAAAGTTTTAAACAGAGAGGAATCTTTGCAGCTAATGGACCTTCTAGGTCTT
GAAAGGAGTGGGAATTGGCTCCGGTGCCCGTCAGTGGGCAGAGCGCACATCGCCCACAGTCCCCGAGAAG
TTGGGGGGAGGGGTCGGCAATTGATCCGGTGCCTAGAGAAGGTGGCGCGGGGTAAACTGGGAAAGTGATG
TCGTGTACTGGCTCCGCCTTTTTCCCGAGGGTGGGGGAGAACCGTATATAAGTGCAGTAGTCGCCGTGAA
CGTTCTTTTTCGCAACGGGTTTGCCGCCAGAACACAGGTAAGTGCCGTGTGTGGTTCCCGCGGGCCTGGC
CTCTTTACGGGTTATGGCCCTTGCGTGCCTTGAATTACTTCCACCTGGCTGCAGTACGTGATTCTTGATC
CCGAGCTTCGGGTTGGAAGTGGGTGGGAGAGTTCGAGGCCTTGCGCTTAAGGAGCCCCTTCGCCTCGTGC
TTGAGTTGAGGCCTGGCCTGGGCGCTGGGGCCGCCGCGTGCGAATCTGGTGGCACCTTCGCGCCTGTCTC
GCTGCTTTCGATAAGTCTCTAGCCATTTAAAATTTTTGATGACCTGCTGCGACGCTTTTTTTCTGGCAAG
ATAGTCTTGTAAATGCGGGCCAAGATCTGCACACTGGTATTTCGGTTTTTGGGGCCGCGGGCGGCGACGG
GGCCCGTGCGTCCCAGCGCACATGTTCGGCGAGGCGGGGCCTGCGAGCGCGGCCACCGAGAATCGGACGG
GGGTAGTCTCAAGCTGGCCGGCCTGCTCTGGTGCCTGGCCTCGCGCCGCCGTGTATCGCCCCGCCCTGGG
CGGCAAGGCTGGCCCGGTCGGCACCAGTTGCGTGAGCGGAAAGATGGCCGCTTCCCGGCCCTGCTGCAGG
GAGCTCAAAATGGAGGACGCGGCGCTCGGGAGAGCGGGCGGGTGAGTCACCCACACAAAGGAAAAGGGCC
TTTCCGTCCTCAGCCGTCGCTTCATGTGACTCCACGGAGTACCGGGCGCCGTCCAGGCACCTCGATTAGT
TCTCGAGCTTTTGGAGTACGTCGTCTTTAGGTTGGGGGGAGGGGTTTTATGCGATGGAGTTTCCCCACAC
TGAGTGGGTGGAGACTGAAGTTAGGCCAGCTTGGCACTTGATGTAATTCTCCTTGGAATTTGCCCTTTTT
GAGTTTGGATCTTGGTTCATTCTCAAGCCTCAGACAGTGGTTCAAAGTTTTTTTCTTCCATTTCAGGTGT
CGTGACGTACGGCCACCATGACCGAGTACAAGCCCACGGTGCGCCTCGCCACCCGCGACGACGTCCCCAG
GGCCGTACGCACCCTCGCCGCCGCGTTCGCCGACTACCCCGCCACGCGCCACACCGTCGATCCGGACCGC
CACATCGAGCGGGTCACCGAGCTGCAAGAACTCTTCCTCACGCGCGTCGGGCTCGACATCGGCAAGGTGT
GGGTCGCGGACGACGGCGCCGCCGTGGCGGTCTGGACCACGCCGGAGAGCGTCGAAGCGGGGGCGGTGTT
CGCCGAGATCGGCCCGCGCATGGCCGAGTTGAGCGGTTCCCGGCTGGCCGCGCAGCAACAGATGGAAGGC
CTCCTGGCGCCGCACCGGCCCAAGGAGCCCGCGTGGTTCCTGGCCACCGTCGGAGTCTCGCCCGACCACC
AGGGCAAGGGTCTGGGCAGCGCCGTCGTGCTCCCCGGAGTGGAGGCGGCCGAGCGCGCCGGGGTGCCCGC
CTTCCTGGAGACCTCCGCGCCCCGCAACCTCCCCTTCTACGAGCGGCTCGGCTTCACCGTCACCGCCGAC
GTCGAGGTGCCCGAAGGACCGCGCACCTGGTGCATGACCCGCAAGCCCGGTGCCTGAACGCGTTAAGTCG
ACAATCAACCTCTGGATTACAAAATTTGTGAAAGATTGACTGGTATTCTTAACTATGTTGCTCCTTTTAC
GCTATGTGGATACGCTGCTTTAATGCCTTTGTATCATGCTATTGCTTCCCGTATGGCTTTCATTTTCTCC
TCCTTGTATAAATCCTGGTTGCTGTCTCTTTATGAGGAGTTGTGGCCCGTTGTCAGGCAACGTGGCGTGG
TGTGCACTGTGTTTGCTGACGCAACCCCCACTGGTTGGGGCATTGCCACCACCTGTCAGCTCCTTTCCGG
GACTTTCGCTTTCCCCCTCCCTATTGCCACGGCGGAACTCATCGCCGCCTGCCTTGCCCGCTGCTGGACA
GGGGCTCGGCTGTTGGGCACTGACAATTCCGTGGTGTTGTCGGGGAAATCATCGTCCTTTCCTTGGCTGC
TCGCCTGTGTTGCCACCTGGATTCTGCGCGGGACGTCCTTCTGCTACGTCCCTTCGGCCCTCAATCCAGC
GGACCTTCCTTCCCGCGGCCTGCTGCCGGCTCTGCGGCCTCTTCCGCGTCTTCGCCTTCGCCCTCAGACG
AGTCGGATCTCCCTTTGGGCCGCCTCCCCGCGTCGACTTTAAGACCAATGACTTACAAGGCAGCTGTAGA
TCTTAGCCACTTTTTAAAAGAAAAGGGGGGACTGGAAGGGCTAATTCACTCCCAACGAAGACAAGATCTG
CTTTTTGCTTGTACTGGGTCTCTCTGGTTAGACCAGATCTGAGCCTGGGAGCTCTCTGGCTAACTAGGGA
ACCCACTGCTTAAGCCTCAATAAAGCTTGCCTTGAGTGCTTCAAGTAGTGTGTGCCCGTCTGTTGTGTGA
CTCTGGTAACTAGAGATCCCTCAGACCCTTTTAGTCAGTGTGGAAAATCTCTAGCAGTACGTATAGTAGT
TCATGTCATCTTATTATTCAGTATTTATAACTTGCAAAGAAATGAATATCAGAGAGTGAGAGGAACTTGT
TTATTGCAGCTTATAATGGTTACAAATAAAGCAATAGCATCACAAATTTCACAAATAAAGCATTTTTTTC
ACTGCATTCTAGTTGTGGTTTGTCCAAACTCATCAATGTATCTTATCATGTCTGGCTCTAGCTATCCCGC
CCCTAACTCCGCCCATCCCGCCCCTAACTCCGCCCAGTTCCGCCCATTCTCCGCCCCATGGCTGACTAAT
TTTTTTTATTTATGCAGAGGCCGAGGCCGCCTCGGCCTCTGAGCTATTCCAGAAGTAGTGAGGAGGCTTT
TTTGGAGGCCTAGGGACGTACCCAATTCGCCCTATAGTGAGTCGTATTACGCGCGCTCACTGGCCGTCGT
TTTACAACGTCGTGACTGGGAAAACCCTGGCGTTACCCAACTTAATCGCCTTGCAGCACATCCCCCTTTC
GCCAGCTGGCGTAATAGCGAAGAGGCCCGCACCGATCGCCCTTCCCAACAGTTGCGCAGCCTGAATGGCG
AATGGG
[124 nt withheld, positions 3367-3490]
C
[91 nt withheld, positions 3492-3582]
A
[49 nt withheld, positions 3584-3632]
CCTTTGACGTTGGAGTCCACGTTCTTT
[37 nt withheld, positions 3660-3696]
ACCCTATCTCGGTCTATTCTTTTGATTTATAAGGGATTTTGCCGATTTCGGCCTATTGGTTAAAAAATGA
GCTGATTTAACAAAAATTTAACGCGAATTTTAACAAAATATTAACGCTTACAATTTAGGTGGCACTTTTC
GGGGAAATGTGCGCGGAACCCCTATTTGTTTATTTTTCTAAATACATTCAAATATGTATCCGCTCATGAG
ACAATAACCCTGATAAATGCTTCAATAATATTGAAAAAGGAAGAGTATGAGTATTCAACATTTCCGTGTC
GCCCTTATTCCCTTTTTTGCGGCATTTTGCCTTCCTGTTTTTGCTCACCCAGAAACGCTGGTGAAAGTAA
AAGATGCTGAAGATCAGTTGGGTGCACGAGTGGGTTACATCGAACTGGATCTCAACAGCGGTAAGATCCT
TGAGAGTTTTCGCCCCGAAGAACGTTTTCCAATGATGAGCACTTTTAAAGTTCTGCTATGTGGCGCGGTA
TTATCCCGTATTGACGCCGGGCAAGAGCAACTCGGTCGCCGCATACACTATTCTCAGAATGACTTGGTTG
AGTACTCACCAGTCACAGAAAAGCATCTTACGGATGGCATGACAGTAAGAGAATTATGCAGTGCTGCCAT
AACCATGAGTGATAACACTGCGGCCAACTTACTTCTGACAACGATCGGAGGACCGAAGGAGCTAACCGCT
TTTTTGCACAACATGGGGGATCATGTAACTCGCCTTGATCGTTGGGAACCGGAGCTGAATGAAGCCATAC
CAAACGACGAGCGTGACACCACGATGCCTGTAGCAATGGCAACAACGTTGCGCAAACTATTAACTGGCGA
ACTACTTACTCTAGCTTCCCGGCAACAATTAATAGACTGGATGGAGGCGGATAAAGTTGCAGGACCACTT
CTGCGCTCGGCCCTTCCGGCTGGCTGGTTTATTGCTGATAAATCTGGAGCCGGTGAGCGTGGGTCTCGCG
GTATCATTGCAGCACTGGGGCCAGATGGTAAGCCCTCCCGTATCGTAGTTATCTACACGACGGGGAGTCA
GGCAACTATGGATGAACGAAATAGACAGATCGCTGAGATAGGTGCCTCACTGATTAAGCATTGGTAACTG
TCAGACCAAGTTTACTCATATATACTTTAGATTGATTTAAAACTTCATTTTTAATTTAAAAGGATCTAGG
TGAAGATCCTTTTTGATAATCTCATGACCAAAATCCCTTAACGTGAGTTTTCGTTCCACTGAGCGTCAGA
CCCCGTAGAAAAGATCAAAGGATCTTCTTGAGATCCTTTTTTTCTGCGCGTAATCTGCTGCTTGCAAACA
AAAAAACCACCGCTACCAGCGGTGGTTTGTTTGCCGGATCAAGAGCTACCAACTCTTTTTCCGAAGGTAA
CTGGCTTCAGCAGAGCGCAGATACCAAATACTGTTCTTCTAGTGTAGCCGTAGTTAGGCCACCACTTCAA
GAACTCTGTAGCACCGCCTACATACCTCGCTCTGCTAATCCTGTTACCAGTGGCTGCTGCCAGTGGCGAT
AAGTCGTGTCTTACCGGGTTGGACTCAAGACGATAGTTACCGGATAAGGCGCAGCGGTCGGGCTGAACGG
GGGGTTCGTGCACACAGCCCAGCTTGGAGCGAACGACCTACACCGAACTGAGATACCTACAGCGTGAGCT
ATGAGAAAGCGCCACGCTTCCCGAAGGGAGAAAGGCGGACAGGTATCCGGTAAGCGGCAGGGTCGGAACA
GGAGAGCGCACGAGGGAGCTTCCAGGGGGAAACGCCTGGTATCTTTATAGTCCTGTCGGGTTTCGCCACC
TCTGACTTGAGCGTCGATTTTTGTGATGCTCGTCAGGGGGGCGGAGCCTATGGAAAAACGCCAGCAACGC
GGCCTTTTTACGGTTCCTGGCCTTTTGCTGGCCTTTTGCTCACATGTTCTTTCCTGCGTTATCCCCTGAT
TCTGTGGATAACCGTATTACCGCCTTTGAGTGAGCTGATACCGCTCGCCGCAGCCGAACGACCGAGCGCA
GCGAGTCAGTGAGCGAGGAAGCGGAAGAGCGCCCAATACGCAAACCGCCTCTCCCCGCGCGTTGGCCGAT
TCATTAATGCAGCTGGCACGACAGGTTTCCCGACTGGAAAGCGGGCAGTGAGCGCAACGCAATTAATGTG
AGTTAGCTCACTCATTAGGCACCCCAGGCTTTACACTTTATGCTTCCGGCTCGTATGTTGTGTGGAATTG
TGAGCGGATAACAATTTCACACAGGAAACAGCTATGACCATGATTACGCCAAGCGCGCAATTAACCCTCA
CTAAAGGGAACAAAAGCTGGAGCTGCAAGCTTAATGTAGTCTTATGCAATACTCTTGTAGTCTTGCAACA
TGGTAACGATGAGTTAGCAACATGCCTTACAAGGAGAGAAAAAGCACCGTGCATGCCGATTGGTGGAAGT
AAGGTGGTACGATCGTGCCTTATTAGGAAGGCAACAGACGGGTCTGACATGGATTGGACGAACCACTGAA
TTGCCGCATTGCAGAGATATTGTATTTAAGTGCCTAGCTCGATACATAAACGGGTCTCTCTGGTTAGACC
AGATCTGAGCCTGGGAGCTCTCTGGCTAACTAGGGAACCCACTGCTTAAGCCTCAATAAAGCTTGCCTTG
AGTGCTTCAAGTAGTGTGTGCCCGTCTGTTGTGTGACTCTGGTAACTAGAGATCCCTCAGACCCTTTTAG
TCAGTGTGGAAAATCTCTAGCAGTGGCGCCCGAACAGGGACTTGAAAGCGAAAGGGAAACCAGAGGAGCT
CTCTCGACGCAGGACTCGGCTTGCTGAAGCGCGCACGGCAAGAGGCGAGGGGCGGCGACTGGTGAGTACG
CCAAAAATTTTGACTAGCGGAGGCTAGAAGGAGAGAGATGGGTGCGAGAGCGTCAGTATTAAGCGGGGGA
GAATTAGATCGCGATGGGAAAAAATTCGGTTAAGGCCAGGGGGAAAGAAAAAATATAAATTAAAACATAT
AGTATGGGCAAGCAGGGAGCTAGAACGATTCGCAGTTAATCCTGGCCTGTTAGAAACATCAGAAGGCTGT
AGACAAATACTGGGACAGCTACAACCATCCCTTCAGACAGGATCAGAAGAACTTAGATCATTATATAATA
CAGTAGCAACCCTCTATTGTGTGCATCAAAGGATAGAGATAAAAGACACCAAGGAAGCTTTAGACAAGAT
AGAGGAAGAGCAAAACAAAAGTAAGACCACCGCACAGCAAGCGGCCGCTGATCTTCAGACCTGGAGGAGG
AGATATGAGGGACAATTGGAGAAGTGAATTATATAAATATAAAGTAGTAAAAATTGAACCATTAGGAGTA
GCACCCACCAAGGCAAAGAGAAGAGTGGTGCAGAGAGAAAAAAGAGCAGTGGGAATAGGAGCTTTGTTCC
TTGGGTTCTTGGGAGCAGCAGGAAGCACTATGGGCGCAGCGTCAATGACGCTGACGGTACAGGCCAGACA
ATTATTGTCTGGTATAGTGCAGCAGCAGAACAATTTGCTGAGGGCTATTGAGGCGCAACAGCATCTGTTG
CAACTCACAGTCTGGGGCATCAAGCAGCTCCAGGCAAGAATCCTGGCTGTGGAAAGATACCTAAAGGATC
AACAGCTCCTGGGGATTTGGGGTTGCTCTGGAAAACTCATTTGCACCACTGCTGTGCCTTGGAATGCTAG
TTGGAGTAATAAATCTCTGGAACAGATTTGGAATCACACGACCTGGATGGAGTGGGACAGAGAAATTAAC
AATTACACAAGCTTAATACACTCCTTAATTGAAGAATCGCAAAACCAGCAAGAAAAGAATGAACAAGAAT
TATTGGAATTAGATAAATGGGCAAGTTTGTGGAATTGGTTTAACATAACAAATTGGCTGTGGTATATAAA
ATTATTCATAATGATAGTAGGAGGCTTGGTAGGTTTAAGAATAGTTTTTGCTGTACTTTCTATAGTGAAT
AGAGTTAGGCAGGGATATTCACCATTATCGTTTCAGACCCACCTCCCAACCCCGAGGGGACCCAGAGAGG
GCCTATTTCCCATGATTCCTTCATATTTGCATATACGATACAAGGCTGTTAGAGAGATAATTAGAATTAA
TTTGACTGTAAACACAAAGATATTAGTACAAAATACGTGACGTAGAAAGTAATAATTTCTTGGGTAGTTT
GCAGTTTTAAAATTATGTTTTAAAATGGACTATCATATGCTTACCGTAACTTGAAAGTATTTCGATTTCT
TGGCTTTATATATCTTGTGGAAAGGACGAAACACCGCCTCTCCACAGATCCACCGTGTTTTAGAGCTAGA
AATAGCAAGTTAAAATAAGGCTAGTCCGTTATCAACTTGAAAAAGTGGCACCGAGTCGGTGCTTTTTTAA
GCTTGGCGTAACTAGATCTTGAGACAAATGGCAGTATTCATCCACAATTTTAAAAGAAAAGGGGGGATTG
GGGGGTACAGTGCAGGGGAAAGAATAGTAGACATAATAGCAACAGACATACAAACTAAAGAATTACAAAA
ACAAATTACAAAAATTCAAAATTTTCGGGTTTATTACAGGGACAGCAGAGATCCACTTTGGCGCCGGCTC
GAGGGGG
