>Addgene plasmid #75865 | IDNK gRNA (BRDN0001146514) | depositor partial sequence | sequence record 143325 | Target Sequence
CCTCTCCACAGATCCACCGT
