>Addgene plasmid #75865 | IDNK gRNA (BRDN0001146514) | addgene partial sequence | sequence record 184717 | hU6-F
TAGAAAGTAATAATTTCTTGGGTAGTTTGCAGTTTTAAAATTATGTTTTAAAATGGACTATCATATGCTT
ACCGTAACTTGAAAGTATTTCGATTTCTTGGCTTTATATATCTTGTGGAAAGGACGAAACACCGCCTCTC
CACAGATCCACCGTGTTTTAGAGCTAGAAATAGCAAGTTAAAATAAGGCTAGTCCGTTATCAACTTGAAA
AAGTGGCACCGAGTCGGTGCTTTTTTAAGCTTGGCGTAACTAGATCTTGAGACAAATGGCAGTATTCATC
CACAATTTTAAAAGAAAAGGGGGGATTGGGGGGTACAGTGCAGGGGAAAGAATAGTAGACATAATAGCAA
CAGACATACAAACTAAAGAATTACAAAAACAAATTACAAAAATTCAAAATTTTCGGGTTTATTACAGGGA
CAGCAGAGATCCACTTTGGCGCCGGCTCGAGGGGGCCCGGGTGCAAAGATGGATAAAGTTTTAAACAGAG
AGGAATCTTTGCAGCTAATGGACCTTCTAGGTCTTGAAAGGAGTGGGAATTGGCTCCGGTGCCCGTCAGT
GGGCAGAGCG
